>Addgene plasmid #133648 | ZJOM82 | depositor full sequence | sequence record 256864 | Full Sequence
GAACGCGGCCGCCAGCTGAAGCTTCGTACGCTGCAGGTCGTGGGATTCCTGGGTTAATTAACATCGCTAG
CACTAAAATCATAGCGCCCTGTATCAAAAAGAAGCTTTTTTCTTTTGTTGGGTATGTCTATATAGAGCAC
ATCCTATATTCCCTTCGAGGTGTTTTTACAAGAACAAATAAAGAAACAAACCGCGGTGTGAGGAAGTTCC
CTTAAAAATGGCAAAGATTACCGTAAAGGTAAATTACTCCTTTAACGATGCTTAAAACGAGCATCTTACT
CTTGCAACGAAATTAATCACTCAATTTCAACGAGGATGTTGGCTTCCCATCAAAGTAGTTTTGGGGTAAA
CCGCATATATCTGTATATTAAGAAAACTTATTTTCCACTATCTAATTTGAACTACAGAGAAGATAAGAAA
TCTTTTAAGTAGCAATCATGTTTTATCTAAGTGACATCGAGGAAGAAGCCTCGGCTGGGGCTGAACCAAC
TTATAATTTCTGGGAAGTTTTGTTATTCTCCAATACTCAAGAAAACCTCGTCACCGTTGTCGGAGAGTTG
CACACACTTACCGATCGTGTGGTTCATTACAAAATTGAGCCTGAATCAAGGGAAGTTACTGCCACAACAC
TGCCATCTTTGTTAGCACTTTTGCTAGAAAAAAGGAACCAGGCGAGACGTTTATATAGGGATGTGCTTTC
AATGAAAATGTCAGAACTGGACTGGGACATCGACGATTTGTTCACACAGTTACAAGAAGAGCTAACAAGA
ACTGATGACACTCTTTCTATGTATCCTAGGAGAAGGTTCTATCACTAGCTTGCTCAACGCGACCTTATAC
ACAGAGTTTAATGTGAAGAGAACATTCATATACAATTATATAAACATTGTTGTATTCTCGTACATCGTTA
CACAAAATACGAAGCGGGGAAATAGTGATATTCGCTTCGCTGGTGGCAAATGGGAAAAATACAAAATTTT
ACACATCTTTCTTCCAAATACTTCCATAAAACATCTAAATATAGTGGTTTCTAATTATCTCTGATCATAA
GGAAGTGGAAGTACATCAGAAATGTCTCAAGAACAGTACACAGAAAACTTGAAGGTTATCGTTGCCGAAA
AACTGGCTGGTATACCAAACTTTAACGAAGATATCAAGTATGTTGCGGAGTATATTGTCTTATTGATCGT
TAACGGTGGTACTGTTGAATCTGTCGTAGACGAGCTGGCTAGTTTGTTTGATAGTGTTTCGAGAGATACG
CTTGCAAATGTTGTTCAAACAGCCTTTTTCGCATTAGAAGCTCTGCAACAGGGAGAAAGTGCTGAAAATA
TTGTTTCCAAAATTAGAATGATGAATGCGCAAAGCTTGGGACAATCGGATATCGCACAACAGCAACAACA
GCAACAACAACAACAGCAACCAGACATCGCGCAACAGCAACCTCAACAGCAACCTCAACAGCAACCTCAA
CAGCAACCTCAACAGCAACCTCAACAGCAACCTCAACAGCAACCTCAACAGCAACCTCAACAGCAACCTC
AACTTCAACCACTTCAGCCACAACTAGGGACCCAGAATGCAATGCAGACAGATGCTCCTGCAACTCCATC
CCCCATATCAGCCTTTTCCGGCGTTGTTAACGCTGCAGCTCCCCCTCAGTTTGCGCCTGTAGATAACAGC
CAAAGGTTCACTCAACGTGGCGGAGGCGCCGTTGGAAAGAATCGTAGAGGTGGTCGCGGTGGGAACCGTG
GAGGACGCAACAATAATTCCACACGTTTTAATCCGTTAGCAAAAGCACTTGGAATGGCGGGTGAGAGTAA
TATGAACTTCACTCCAACCAAGAAAGAGGGGCGTTGCAGATTGTTTCCTCACTGTCCTCTTGGTAGATCA
TGCCCACATGCACACCCAACTAAGGTATGTAATGAATATCCAAATTGTCCAAAGCCTCCCGGAACTTGTG
AGTTTTTACATCCAAATGAAGATGAAGAGTTGATGAAGGAAATGGAAAGAACTCGTGAAGAATTTCAAAA
AAGAAAAGCTGATTTATTGGCGGCAAAAAGGAAACCGGTACAAACTGGTATCGTTCTGTGTAAATTTGGG
GCTCTGTGTTCCAATCCATCATGCCCATTTGGTCATCCAACACCAGCAAATGAAGATGCGAAAGTCATTG
ATCTAATGTGGTGTGACAAGAATTTGACATGTGATAATCCTGAGTGTAGAAAGGCCCACTCTTCATTGTC
GAAGATCAAGGAAGTAAAACCAATAAGCCAGAAGAAAGCAGCTCCACCTCCGGTTGAAAAGTCCTTAGAA
CAATGTAAGTTCGGTACGCACTGCACCAATAAACGTTGCAAATATAGACATGCTCGTTCTCATATTATGT
GCCGTGAAGGAGCAAACTGTACTAGAATTGATTGTTTATTTGGCCATCCAATTAATGAAGATTGTAGATT
TGGTGTCAATTGTAAGAATATTTACTGTCTATTCAGACATCCTCCAGGCAGAGTACTTCCGGAAAAGAAA
GGCGCTGCACCCAATTCAAACGTTCCTACCAATGAAAGGCCATTTGCATTGCCAGAAAACGCAATAATTG
AAAATGCTCCTCCGCAAACCAGTTTTACGCACCAAGAACAAGATACGGAAATGAACCTTTCTCTTGAAGT
TGCTGAAGAAATGGTGAGCAAGGGCGAGGAGGATAACATGGCCATCATCAAGGAGTTCATGCGCTTCAAG
GTGCACATGGAGGGCTCCGTGAACGGCCACGAGTTCGAGATCGAGGGCGAGGGCGAGGGCCGCCCCTACG
AGGGCACCCAGACCGCCAAGCTGAAGGTGACCAAGGGTGGCCCCCTGCCCTTCGCCTGGGACATCCTGTC
CCCTCAGTTCATGTACGGCTCCAAGGCCTACGTGAAGCACCCCGCCGACATCCCCGACTACTTGAAGCTG
TCCTTCCCCGAGGGCTTCAAGTGGGAGCGCGTGATGAACTTCGAGGACGGCGGCGTGGTGACCGTGACCC
AGGACTCCTCCCTGCAGGACGGCGAGTTCATCTACAAGGTGAAGCTGCGCGGCACCAACTTCCCCTCCGA
CGGCCCCGTAATGCAGAAGAAGACCATGGGCTGGGAGGCCTCCTCCGAGCGGATGTACCCCGAGGACGGC
GCCCTGAAGGGCGAGATCAAGCAGAGGCTGAAGCTGAAGGACGGCGGCCACTACGACGCTGAGGTCAAGA
CCACCTACAAGGCCAAGAAGCCCGTGCAGCTGCCCGGCGCCTACAACGTCAACATCAAGTTGGACATCAC
CTCCCACAACGAGGACTACACCATCGTGGAACAGTACGAACGCGCCGAGGGCCGCCACTCCACCGGCGGC
ATGGACGAGCTGTACAAGTGAGGCGCGCCACTTCTAAATAAGCGAATTTCTTATGATTTATGATTTTTAT
TATTAAATAAGTTATAAAAAAAATAAGTGTATACAAATTTTAAAGTGACTCTTAGGTTTTAAAACGAAAA
TTCTTATTCTTGAGTAACTCTTTCCTGTAGGTCAGGTTGCTTTCTCAGGTATAGTATGAGGTCGCTCTTA
TTGACCACACCTCTACCGGCAGATCCGCTAGGGATAACAGGGTAATATCTGCAGGTCGACAACCCTTAAT
ATAACTTCGTATAATGTATGCTATACGAAGTTATTAGGTCTAGAGCGGCCGCGGAACGATCATTCACTAT
ATATATATCAATTTATATATACGTATGTGTAATTGAAGAAAGATACGTTTTTTCCTCTATTGAGAGGCCT
GCTGGATGAATAGCTTTACCTTTTCTAAATCCTTGATACCATCAGTCTCTACTCCTCCACTTACATCGAC
ACCGATCGCATTTGGTAACATATTAATGGCAACAGAAACGTTATCAGGATTCAATCCACCAGCGATAATG
AATTTTATCTCGGGATGACTTGCAGACCAACTGGAAATTGCACTCCAATTCAATTTCTCACCAGTGCCAC
CTTCACCAGAATCGAACAACGTCAGCACATTGTCTACGTGTTCATACAGGTCCAGTAGTAATTCACAATC
CTGTGGGAACTGGAACCTCTTAATGATTGGAATTGAAGATGGGATCAAAGATCTGTATTCTTTAATATCT
TCATCTCCATGTAATTGTATCACATCTAGATTATATTCGTGGTACAGTTGAAGGACATCATCAACGGACT
GATTTCTAAACACCCCGACTAGTTTAGTACCTTTCACGTTCTCTTGTTGGTGAACTGCAGTTGAAATACC
TTTCGCAACAGATGAGTCAATGGTTCTTTTCCTACCGGGAACACAAATGATACCTAAGTAATCAGCACCA
TCATCCACAGCAGTCTTTGCAGCTTCAACGGTTTGCAAACCACACACTTTAACGAGCATCACAGTAGATT
TCGCAAGAGGGTAGCTCGCTCAGAGTACCCAAGTAAATGATTAGTAAACTGATGTTTGATAGTTCAATTT
TTCAATGAAATAACCTTATATTAAAATTGATATTACTATTATACAAAAATAAAGAATAAAGGATTTGAGT
TTATACATAAAATACCATTATTATTTGTTCAGTGAGAGATACCGGGGTATATGGGATGTGTGTAGTGATA
CCATGCAATCATGTATCAAACATGGGCCCGGTACCGAGCTCTGGTCGAGAACCCTTAATATAACTTCGTA
TAATGTATGCTATACGAAGTTATTAGGTGATATCAGATCCACTAGTGGCCTATGCGGCCGCGGATCTGCC
GGTCTCCCTATAGTGAGTCGTATTAATTTCGATAAGCCAGGTTAACCTGCATTAATGAATCGGCCAACGC
GCGGGGAGAGGCGGTTTGCGTATTGGGCGCTCTTCCGCTTCCTCGCTCACTGACTCGCTGCGCTCGGTCG
TTCGGCTGCGGCGAGCGGTATCAGCTCACTCAAAGGCGGTAATACGGTTATCCACAGAATCAGGGGATAA
CGCAGGAAAGAACATGTGAGCAAAAGGCCAGCAAAAGGCCAGGAACCGTAAAAAGGCCGCGTTGCTGGCG
TTTTTCCATAGGCTCCGCCCCCCTGACGAGCATCACAAAAATCGACGCTCAAGTCAGAGGTGGCGAAACC
CGACAGGACTATAAAGATACCAGGCGTTTCCCCCTGGAAGCTCCCTCGTGCGCTCTCCTGTTCCGACCCT
GCCGCTTACCGGATACCTGTCCGCCTTTCTCCCTTCGGGAAGCGTGGCGCTTTCTCAATGCTCACGCTGT
AGGTATCTCAGTTCGGTGTAGGTCGTTCGCTCCAAGCTGGGCTGTGTGCACGAACCCCCCGTTCAGCCCG
ACCGCTGCGCCTTATCCGGTAACTATCGTCTTGAGTCCAACCCGGTAAGACACGACTTATCGCCACTGGC
AGCAGCCACTGGTAACAGGATTAGCAGAGCGAGGTATGTAGGCGGTGCTACAGAGTTCTTGAAGTGGTGG
CCTAACTACGGCTACACTAGAAGGACAGTATTTGGTATCTGCGCTCTGCTGAAGCCAGTTACCTTCGGAA
AAAGAGTTGGTAGCTCTTGATCCGGCAAACAAACCACCGCTGGTAGCGGTGGTTTTTTTGTTTGCAAGCA
GCAGATTACGCGCAGAAAAAAAGGATCTCAAGAAGATCCTTTGATCTTTTCTACGGGGTCTGACGCTCAG
TGGAACGAAAACTCACGTTAAGGGATTTTGGTCATGAGATTATCAAAAAGGATCTTCACCTAGATCCTTT
TAAATTAAAAATGAAGTTTTAAATCAATCTAAAGTATATATGAGTAAACTTGGTCTGACAGTTACCAATG
CTTAATCAGTGAGGCACCTATCTCAGCGATCTGTCTATTTCGTTCATCCATAGTTGCCTGACTCCCCGTC
GTGTAGATAACTACGATACGGGAGGGCTTACCATCTGGCCCCAGTGCTGCAATGATACCGCGAGACCCAC
GCTCACCGGCTCCAGATTTATCAGCAATAAACCAGCCAGCCGGAAGGGCCGAGCGCAGAAGTGGTCCTGC
AACTTTATCCGCCTCCATCCAGTCTATTAATTGTTGCCGGGAAGCTAGAGTAAGTAGTTCGCCAGTTAAT
AGTTTGCGCAACGTTGTTGCCATTGCTACAGGCATCGTGGTGTCACGCTCGTCGTTTGGTATGGCTTCAT
TCAGCTCCGGTTCCCAACGATCAAGGCGAGTTACATGATCCCCCATGTTGTGCAAAAAAGCGGTTAGCTC
CTTCGGTCCTCCGATCGTTGTCAGAAGTAAGTTGGCCGCAGTGTTATCACTCATGGTTATGGCAGCACTG
CATAATTCTCTTACTGTCATGCCATCCGTAAGATGCTTTTCTGTGACTGGTGAGTACTCAACCAAGTCAT
TCTGAGAATAGTGTATGCGGCGACCGAGTTGCTCTTGCCCGGCGTCAATACGGGATAATACCGCGCCACA
TAGCAGAACTTTAAAAGTGCTCATCATTGGAAAACGTTCTTCGGGGCGAAAACTCTCAAGGATCTTACCG
CTGTTGAGATCCAGTTCGATGTAACCCACTCGTGCACCCAACTGATCTTCAGCATCTTTTACTTTCACCA
GCGTTTCTGGGTGAGCAAAAACAGGAAGGCAAAATGCCGCAAAAAAGGGAATAAGGGCGACACGGAAATG
TTGAATACTCATACTCTTCCTTTTTCAATATTATTGAAGCATTTATCAGGGTTATTGTCTCATGAGCGGA
TACATATTTGAATGTATTTAGAAAAATAAACAAATAGGGGTTCCGCGCACATTTCCCCGAAAAGTGCCAC
CTGACGTCTAAGAAACCATTATTATCATGACATTAACCTATAAAAATAGGCGTATCACGAGGCCCTTTCG
TCTCGCGCGTTTCGGTGATGACGGTGAAAACCTCTGACACATGCAGCTCCCGGAGACGGTCACAGCTTGT
CTGTAAGCGGATGCCGGGAGCAGACAAGCCCGTCAGGGCGCGTCAGCGGGTGTTGGCGGGTGTCGGGGCT
GGCTTAACTATGCGGCATCAGAGCAGATTGTACTGAGAGTGCACCATATGGACATATTGTCGTTAGAACG
CGGCTACAATTAATACATAACCTTATGTATCATACACATACGATTTAGGTGACACTATA
Features (pLannotate 1.2.2; 15 found; start..end, strand, type, name):
    438..815     +  CDS            GPG1: GPG1_YEAST - Experimental evidence at protein level: Swiss-Prot protein existence level 1. Gamma subunit of a guanine nucleotide-binding protein (G protein). G proteins are involved as modulators or transducers in various transmembrane signaling systems. The beta and gamma chains are required for the GTPase activity, for replacement of GDP by GTP, and for G protein-effector interaction. Involved in the determination of the cAMP level according to nutritional conditions, most probably as a regulator of cAMP phosphodiesterase. Required for the control of pseudohyphal and haploid invasive growth.
   1072..2646    +  CDS            NAB2: NAB2_YEAST - Experimental evidence at protein level: Swiss-Prot protein existence level 1. This essential protein binds to polyadenylated RNA and single-stranded DNA. It may be involved not only in RNA processing but also in transcription regulation. Believed to associate directly with nascent RNA polymerase II transcripts and remain associated during subsequent nuclear RNA processing reactions. From Saccharomyces cerevisiae (strain ATCC 204508 / S288c) (Baker's yeast).
   2671..3378    +  CDS            mCherry: mCherry is a basic (constitutively fluorescent) red fluorescent protein published in 2004, derived from Discosoma sp.. It is reported to be a very rapidly-maturing monomer with low acid sensitivity.
   3402..3589    +  terminator     ADH1 terminator: S. cerevisiae ADH1; transcription terminator for the S. cerevisiae alcohol dehydrogenase 1 (ADH1) gene
   3641..3674    -  protein_bind   loxP: Cre-mediated recombination occurs in the 8-bp core sequence (GCATACAT). Cre recombinase
   3770..4399    -  CDS            TRP1: TRPF_KLULA - Protein inferred from homology: Swiss-Prot protein existence level 3. From Kluyveromyces lactis (strain ATCC 8585 / CBS 2359 / DSM 70799 / NBRC 1267 / NRRL Y-1140 / WM37) (Yeast) (Candida sphaerica).
   4680..4713    -  protein_bind   loxP: Cre-mediated recombination occurs in the 8-bp core sequence (GCATACAT). Cre recombinase
   4767..4785    -  promoter       T7 promoter: promoter for bacteriophage T7 RNA polymerase
   4807..4860    -  CDS            lacI (fragment): lac repressor; lacI; The lac repressor binds to the lac operator to inhibit transcription in E. coli. This inhibition can be relieved by adding lactose or isopropyl-β-D-thiogalactopyranoside (IPTG).
   5043..5631    -  rep_origin     ori: high-copy-number ColE1/pMB1/pBR322/pUC origin of replication
   5802..6662    -  CDS            AmpR: β-lactamase; bla; confers resistance to ampicillin, carbenicillin, and related antibiotics
   6663..6767    -  promoter       AmpR promoter: bla
   6862..6897    +  CDS            rop (fragment): Rop protein, which maintains plasmids at low copy number; rop
   6999..7050    +  misc_feature   bom (fragment): basis of mobility region from pBR322
   7113..2       +  promoter       SP6 promoter (across the origin): promoter for bacteriophage SP6 RNA polymerase
