>Addgene plasmid #133648 | ZJOM82 | addgene full sequence | sequence record 269551 | Addgene NGS Result
TGCAGGTCGTGGGATTCCTGGGTTAATTAACATCGCTAGCACTAAAATCATAGCGCCCTGTATCAAAAAG
AAGCTTTTTTCTTTTGTTGGGTATGTCTATATAGAGCACATCCTATATTCCCTTCGAGGTGTTTTTACAA
GAACAAATAAAGAAACAAACCGCGGTGTGAGGAAGTTCCCTTAAAAATGGCAAAGATTACCGTAAAGGTA
AATTACTCCTTTAACGATGCTTAAAACGAGCATCTTACTCTTGCAACGAAATTAATCACTCAATTTCAAC
GAGGATGTTGGCTTCCCATCAAAGTAGTTTTGGGGTAAACCGCATATATCTGTATATTAAGAAAACTTAT
TTTCCACTATCTAATTTGAACTACAGAGAAGATAAGAAATCTTTTAAGTAGCAATCATGTTTTATCTAAG
TGACATCGAGGAAGAAGCCTCGGCTGGGGCTGAACCAACTTATAATTTCTGGGAAGTTTTGTTATTCTCC
AATACTCAAGAAAACCTCGTCACCGTTGTCGGAGAGTTGCACACACTTACCGATCGTGTGGTTCATTACA
AAATTGAGCCTGAATCAAGGGAAGTTACTGCCACAACACTGCCATCTTTGTTAGCACTTTTGCTAGAAAA
AAGGAACCAGGCGAGACGTTTATATAGGGATGTGCTTTCAATGAAAATGTCAGAACTGGACTGGGACATC
GACGATTTGTTCACACAGTTACAAGAAGAGCTAACAAGAACTGATGACACTCTTTCTATGTATCCTAGGA
GAAGGTTCTATCACTAGCTTGCTCAACGCGACCTTATACACAGAGTTTAATGTGAAGAGAACCTTCATAT
ACAATTATATAAACATTGTTGTATTCTCGTACATCGTTACACAAAATACGAAGCGGGGAAATAGTGATAT
TCGCTTCGCTGGTGGCAAATGGGAAAAATACAAAATTTTACACATCTTTCTTCCAAATACTTCCATAAAA
CATCTAAATATAGTGGTTTCTAATTATCTCTGATCATAAGGAAGTGGAAGTACATCAGAAATGTCTCAAG
AACAGTACACAGAAAACTTGAAGGTTATCGTTGCCGAAAAACTGGCTGGTATACCAAACTTTAACGAAGA
TATCAAGTATGTTGCGGAGTATATTGTCTTATTGATCGTTAACGGTGGTACTGTTGAATCTGTCGTAGAC
GAGCTGGCTAGTTTGTTTGATAGTGTTTCGAGAGATACGCTTGCAAATGTTGTTCAAACAGCCTTTTTCG
CATTAGAAGCTCTGCAACAGGGAGAAAGTGCTGAAAATATTGTTTCCAAAATTAGAATGATGAATGCGCA
AAGCTTGGGACAATCGGATATCGCACAACAGCAACAACAGCAACAACAACAACAGCAACCAGACATCGCG
CAACAGCAACCTCAACAGCAACCTCAACAGCAACCTCAACAGCAACCTCAACAGCAACCTCAACAGCAAC
CTCAACAGCAACCTCAACAGCAACCTCAACAGCAACCTCAACTTCAACCACTTCAGCCACAACTAGGGAC
CCAGAATGCAATGCAGACAGATGCTCCTGCAACTCCATCCCCCATATCAGCCTTTTCCGGCGTTGTTAAC
GCTGCAGCTCCCCCTCAGTTTGCGCCTGTAGATAACAGCCAAAGGTTCACTCAACGTGGCGGAGGCGCCG
TTGGAAAGAATCGTAGAGGTGGTCGCGGTGGGAACCGTGGAGGACGCAACAATAATTCCACACGTTTTAA
TCCGTTAGCAAAAGCACTTGGAATGGCGGGTGAGAGTAATATGAACTTCACTCCAACCAAGAAAGAGGGG
CGTTGCAGATTGTTTCCTCACTGTCCTCTTGGTAGATCATGCCCACATGCACACCCAACTAAGGTATGTA
ATGAATATCCAAATTGTCCAAAGCCTCCCGGAACTTGTGAGTTTTTACATCCAAATGAAGATGAAGAGTT
GATGAAGGAAATGGAAAGAACTCGTGAAGAATTTCAAAAAAGAAAAGCTGATTTATTGGCGGCAAAAAGG
AAACCGGTACAAACTGGTATCGTTCTGTGTAAATTTGGGGCTCTGTGTTCCAATCCATCATGCCCATTTG
GTCATCCAACACCAGCAAATGAAGATGCGAAAGTCATTGATCTAATGTGGTGTGACAAGAATTTGACATG
TGATAATCCTGAGTGTAGAAAGGCCCACTCTTCATTGTCGAAGATCAAGGAAGTAAAACCAATAAGCCAG
AAGAAAGCAGCTCCACCTCCGGTTGAAAAGTCCTTAGAACAATGTAAGTTCGGTACGCACTGCACCAATA
AACGTTGCAAATATAGACATGCTCGTTCTCATATTATGTGCCGTGAAGGAGCAAACTGTACTAGAATTGA
TTGTTTATTTGGCCATCCAATTAATGAAGATTGTAGATTTGGTGTCAATTGTAAGAATATTTACTGTCTA
TTCAGACATCCTCCAGGCAGAGTACTTCCGGAAAAGAAAGGCGCTGCACCCAATTCAAACGTTCCTACCA
ATGAAAGGCCATTTGCATTGCCAGAAAACGCAATAATTGAAAATGCTCCTCCGCAAACCAGTTTTACGCA
CCAAGAACAAGATACGGAAATGAACCTTTCTCTTGAAGTTGCTGAAGAAATGGTGAGCAAGGGCGAGGAG
GATAACATGGCCATCATCAAGGAGTTCATGCGCTTCAAGGTGCACATGGAGGGCTCCGTGAACGGCCACG
AGTTCGAGATCGAGGGCGAGGGCGAGGGCCGCCCCTACGAGGGCACCCAGACCGCCAAGCTGAAGGTGAC
CAAGGGTGGCCCCCTGCCCTTCGCCTGGGACATCCTGTCCCCTCAGTTCATGTACGGCTCCAAGGCCTAC
GTGAAGCACCCCGCCGACATCCCCGACTACTTGAAGCTGTCCTTCCCCGAGGGCTTCAAGTGGGAGCGCG
TGATGAACTTCGAGGACGGCGGCGTGGTGACCGTGACCCAGGACTCCTCCCTGCAGGACGGCGAGTTCAT
CTACAAGGTGAAGCTGCGCGGCACCAACTTCCCCTCCGACGGCCCCGTAATGCAGAAGAAGACCATGGGC
TGGGAGGCCTCCTCCGAGCGGATGTACCCCGAGGACGGCGCCCTGAAGGGCGAGATCAAGCAGAGGCTGA
AGCTGAAGGACGGCGGCCACTACGACGCTGAGGTCAAGACCACCTACAAGGCCAAGAAGCCCGTGCAGCT
GCCCGGCGCCTACAACGTCAACATCAAGTTGGACATCACCTCCCACAACGAGGACTACACCATCGTGGAA
CAGTACGAACGCGCCGAGGGCCGCCACTCCACCGGCGGCATGGACGAGCTGTACAAGTGAGGCGCGCCAC
TTCTAAATAAGCGAATTTCTTATGATTTATGATTTTTATTATTAAATAAGTTATAAAAAAAATAAGTGTA
TACAAATTTTAAAGTGACTCTTAGGTTTTAAAACGAAAATTCTTATTCTTGAGTAACTCTTTCCTGTAGG
TCAGGTTGCTTTCTCAGGTATAGTATGAGGTCGCTCTTATTGACCACACCTCTACCGGCAGATCCGCTAG
GGATAACAGGGTAATATCTGCAGGTCGACAACCCTTAATATAACTTCGTATAATGTATGCTATACGAAGT
TATTAGGTCTAGAGCGGCCGCGGAACGATCATTCACTATATATATATCAATTTATATATACGTATGTGTA
ATTGAAGAAAGATACGTTTTTTCCTCTATTGAGAGGCCTGCTGGATGAATAGCTTTACCTTTTCTAAATC
CTTGATACCATCAGTCTCTACTCCTCCACTTACATCGACACCGATCGCATTTGGTAACATATTAATGGCA
ACAGAAACGTTATCAGGATTCAATCCACCAGCGATAATGAATTTTATCTCGGGATGACTTGCAGACCAAC
TGGAAATTGCACTCCAATTCAATTTCTCACCAGTGCCACCTTCACCAGAATCGAACAACGTCAGCACATT
GTCTACGTGTTCATACAGGTCCAGTAGTAATTCACAATCCTGTGGGAACTGGAACCTCTTAATGATTGGA
ATTGAAGATGGGATCAAAGATCTGTATTCTTTAATATCTTCATCTCCATGTAATTGTATCACATCTAGAT
TATATTCGTGGTACAGTTGAAGGACATCATCAACGGACTGATTTCTAAACACCCCGACTAGTTTAGTACC
TTTCACGTTCTCTTGTTGGTGAACTGCAGTTGAAATACCTTTCGCAACAGATGAGTCAATGGTTCTTTTC
CTACCGGGAACACAAATGATACCTAAGTAATCAGCACCATCATCCACAGCAGTCTTTGCAGCTTCAACGG
TTTGCAAACCACACACTTTAACGAGCATCACAGTAGATTTCGCAAGAGGGTAGCTCGCTCAGAGTACCCA
AGTAAATGATTAGTAAACTGATGTTTGATAGTTCAATTTTTCAATGAAATAACCTTATATTAAAATTGAT
ATTACTATTATACAAAAATAAAGAATAAAGGATTTGAGTTTATACATAAAATACCATTATTATTTGTTCA
GTGAGAGATACTGGGGTATATGGGATGTGTGTAGTGATACCATGCAATCATGTATCAAACATGGGCCCGG
TACCGAGCTCTCGAGAACCCTTAATATAACTTCGTATAATGTATGCTATACGAAGTTATTAGGTGATATC
AGATCCACTAGTGGCCTATGCGGCCGCGGATCTGCCGGTCTCCCTATAGTGAGTCGTATTAATTTCGATA
AGCCAGGTTAACCTGCATTAATGAATCGGCCAACGCGCGGGGAGAGGCGGTTTGCGTATTGGGCGCTCTT
CCGCTTCCTCGCTCACTGACTCGCTGCGCTCGGTCGTTCGGCTGCGGCGAGCGGTATCAGCTCACTCAAA
GGCGGTAATACGGTTATCCACAGAATCAGGGGATAACGCAGGAAAGAACATGTGAGCAAAAGGCCAGCAA
AAGGCCAGGAACCGTAAAAAGGCCGCGTTGCTGGCGTTTTTCCATAGGCTCCGCCCCCCTGACGAGCATC
ACAAAAATCGACGCTCAAGTCAGAGGTGGCGAAACCCGACAGGACTATAAAGATACCAGGCGTTTCCCCC
TGGAAGCTCCCTCGTGCGCTCTCCTGTTCCGACCCTGCCGCTTACCGGATACCTGTCCGCCTTTCTCCCT
TCGGGAAGCGTGGCGCTTTCTCATAGCTCACGCTGTAGGTATCTCAGTTCGGTGTAGGTCGTTCGCTCCA
AGCTGGGCTGTGTGCACGAACCCCCCGTTCAGCCCGACCGCTGCGCCTTATCCGGTAACTATCGTCTTGA
GTCCAACCCGGTAAGACACGACTTATCGCCACTGGCAGCAGCCACTGGTAACAGGATTAGCAGAGCGAGG
TATGTAGGCGGTGCTACAGAGTTCTTGAAGTGGTGGCCTAACTACGGCTACACTAGAAGAACAGTATTTG
GTATCTGCGCTCTGCTGAAGCCAGTTACCTTCGGAAAAAGAGTTGGTAGCTCTTGATCCGGCAAACAAAC
CACCGCTGGTAGCGGTGGTTTTTTTGTTTGCAAGCAGCAGATTACGCGCAGAAAAAAAGGATCTCAAGAA
GATCCTTTGATCTTTTCTACGGGGTCTGACGCTCAGTGGAACGAAAACTCACGTTAAGGGATTTTGGTCA
TGAGATTATCAAAAAGGATCTTCACCTAGATCCTTTTAAATTAAAAATGAAGTTTTAAATCAATCTAAAG
TATATATGAGTAAACTTGGTCTGACAGTTACCAATGCTTAATCAGTGAGGCACCTATCTCAGCGATCTGT
CTATTTCGTTCATCCATAGTTGCCTGACTCCCCGTCGTGTAGATAACTACGATACGGGAGGGCTTACCAT
CTGGCCCCAGTGCTGCAATGATACCGCGAGACCCACGCTCACCGGCTCCAGATTTATCAGCAATAAACCA
GCCAGCCGGAAGGGCCGAGCGCAGAAGTGGTCCTGCAACTTTATCCGCCTCCATCCAGTCTATTAATTGT
TGCCGGGAAGCTAGAGTAAGTAGTTCGCCAGTTAATAGTTTGCGCAACGTTGTTGCCATTGCTACAGGCA
TCGTGGTGTCACGCTCGTCGTTTGGTATGGCTTCATTCAGCTCCGGTTCCCAACGATCAAGGCGAGTTAC
ATGATCCCCCATGTTGTGCAAAAAAGCGGTTAGCTCCTTCGGTCCTCCGATCGTTGTCAGAAGTAAGTTG
GCCGCAGTGTTATCACTCATGGTTATGGCAGCACTGCATAATTCTCTTACTGTCATGCCATCCGTAAGAT
GCTTTTCTGTGACTGGTGAGTACTCAACCAAGTCATTCTGAGAATAGTGTATGCGGCGACCGAGTTGCTC
TTGCCCGGCGTCAATACGGGATAATACCGCGCCACATAGCAGAACTTTAAAAGTGCTCATCATTGGAAAA
CGTTCTTCGGGGCGAAAACTCTCAAGGATCTTACCGCTGTTGAGATCCAGTTCGATGTAACCCACTCGTG
CACCCAACTGATCTTCAGCATCTTTTACTTTCACCAGCGTTTCTGGGTGAGCAAAAACAGGAAGGCAAAA
TGCCGCAAAAAAGGGAATAAGGGCGACACGGAAATGTTGAATACTCATACTCTTCCTTTTTCAATATTAT
TGAAGCATTTATCAGGGTTATTGTCTCATGAGCGGATACATATTTGAATGTATTTAGAAAAATAAACAAA
TAGGGGTTCCGCGCACATTTCCCCGAAAAGTGCCACCTGACGTCTAAGAAACCATTATTATCATGACATT
AACCTATAAAAATAGGCGTATCACGAGGCCCTTTCGTCTCGCGCGTTTCGGTGATGACGGTGAAAACCTC
TGACACATGCAGCTCCCGGAGACGGTCACAGCTTGTCTGTAAGCGGATGCCGGGAGCAGACAAGCCCGTC
AGGGCGCGTCAGCGGGTGTTGGCGGGTGTCGGGGCTGGCTTAACTATGCGGCATCAGAGCAGATTGTACT
GAGAGTGCACCATATGGACATATTGTCGTTAGAACGCGGCTACAATTAATACATAACCTTATGTATCATA
CACATACGATTTAGGTGACACTATAGAACGCGGCCGCCAGCTGAAGCTTCGTACGC
Features (pLannotate 1.2.2; 15 found; start..end, strand, type, name):
    407..784     +  CDS            GPG1: GPG1_YEAST - Experimental evidence at protein level: Swiss-Prot protein existence level 1. Gamma subunit of a guanine nucleotide-binding protein (G protein). G proteins are involved as modulators or transducers in various transmembrane signaling systems. The beta and gamma chains are required for the GTPase activity, for replacement of GDP by GTP, and for G protein-effector interaction. Involved in the determination of the cAMP level according to nutritional conditions, most probably as a regulator of cAMP phosphodiesterase. Required for the control of pseudohyphal and haploid invasive growth.
   1041..2615    +  CDS            NAB2: NAB2_YEAST - Experimental evidence at protein level: Swiss-Prot protein existence level 1. This essential protein binds to polyadenylated RNA and single-stranded DNA. It may be involved not only in RNA processing but also in transcription regulation. Believed to associate directly with nascent RNA polymerase II transcripts and remain associated during subsequent nuclear RNA processing reactions. From Saccharomyces cerevisiae (strain ATCC 204508 / S288c) (Baker's yeast).
   2640..3347    +  CDS            mCherry: mCherry is a basic (constitutively fluorescent) red fluorescent protein published in 2004, derived from Discosoma sp.. It is reported to be a very rapidly-maturing monomer with low acid sensitivity.
   3371..3558    +  terminator     ADH1 terminator: S. cerevisiae ADH1; transcription terminator for the S. cerevisiae alcohol dehydrogenase 1 (ADH1) gene
   3610..3643    -  protein_bind   loxP: Cre-mediated recombination occurs in the 8-bp core sequence (GCATACAT). Cre recombinase
   3739..4368    -  CDS            TRP1: TRPF_KLULA - Protein inferred from homology: Swiss-Prot protein existence level 3. From Kluyveromyces lactis (strain ATCC 8585 / CBS 2359 / DSM 70799 / NBRC 1267 / NRRL Y-1140 / WM37) (Yeast) (Candida sphaerica).
   4646..4679    -  protein_bind   loxP: Cre-mediated recombination occurs in the 8-bp core sequence (GCATACAT). Cre recombinase
   4733..4751    -  promoter       T7 promoter: promoter for bacteriophage T7 RNA polymerase
   4773..4826    -  CDS            lacI (fragment): lac repressor; lacI; The lac repressor binds to the lac operator to inhibit transcription in E. coli. This inhibition can be relieved by adding lactose or isopropyl-β-D-thiogalactopyranoside (IPTG).
   5009..5597    -  rep_origin     ori: high-copy-number ColE1/pMB1/pBR322/pUC origin of replication
   5768..6628    -  CDS            AmpR: β-lactamase; bla; confers resistance to ampicillin, carbenicillin, and related antibiotics
   6629..6733    -  promoter       AmpR promoter: bla
   6828..6863    +  CDS            rop (fragment): Rop protein, which maintains plasmids at low copy number; rop
   6965..7016    +  misc_feature   bom (fragment): basis of mobility region from pBR322
   7079..7097    +  promoter       SP6 promoter: promoter for bacteriophage SP6 RNA polymerase
