[The description below was written by a language model from this plasmid's Addgene catalogue record and pLannotate feature annotations shown in this document.]
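Description:
ZJOM82 is a yeast integrating plasmid built on the Clhn-mCherry-Trp backbone, designed to place an extra copy of NAB2 fused to mCherry into the Saccharomyces cerevisiae genome as a fluorescent marker for the nucleus. No yeast replication origin or centromere is annotated, consistent with its stated use by chromosomal integration. In E. coli it is maintained through a high-copy ColE1/pUC-type origin and selected with ampicillin via the bla gene and its promoter. Short remnants of lacI, rop and bom, together with flanking T7 and SP6 promoters, are leftovers of the cloning backbone.

The roughly 2.6 kb insert, named p1k-NAB2-mCherry, comprises the NAB2 coding sequence preceded by about 1 kb of upstream sequence. The name suggests that this stretch supplies the native NAB2 promoter, although no promoter feature is annotated. This upstream region also contains the GPG1 open reading frame, presumably carried along as adjacent genomic sequence rather than as an intended payload. NAB2, an essential nuclear protein that binds polyadenylated RNA, is joined at its C terminus to the monomeric red fluorescent protein mCherry, and transcription ends at the ADH1 terminator. Downstream, in the opposite orientation, lies the Kluyveromyces lactis TRP1 gene, which provides tryptophan prototrophy for selecting transformants in trp1 strains. It is flanked by two loxP sites in the same orientation, so Cre recombinase could excise the marker for reuse. The record does not state the integration locus or how the plasmid is linearised. The two sequence records (sequenced and depositor-supplied) differ by only a few nucleotides in length and give the same feature layout. The plasmid belongs to a validated set of fluorescent organelle markers for budding yeast.
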