Addgene plasmid #133648: ZJOM82
Purpose: Integration of NAB2-mCherry as an additional copy in genome, use auxotrophic marker TRP1(Kluyveromyces lactis). Marker for yeast nucleus.
Depositing lab: Zhiping Xie. Depositing organization: Shanghai Jiao Tong University. Publication: A Validated Set of Fluorescent-Protein-Based Markers for Major Organelles in Yeast (Saccharomyces cerevisiae). Zhu J, Zhang ZT, Tang SW, Zhao BS, Li H, Song JZ, Li D, Xie Z. MBio. 2019 Sep 3;10(5). pii: mBio.01691-19. doi: 10.1128/mBio.01691-19. PubMed 31481383.
Backbone
  Vector backbone: Clhn-mCherry-Trp
  Vector type: Yeast Expression
Growth in bacteria
  Bacterial resistance: Ampicillin, 100 μg/mL
  Growth temperature: 37°C
  Growth strain: DH5alpha
  Copy number: Unknown
Gene/Insert
  Gene/Insert name: p1k-NAB2-mCherry
  Species: S. cerevisiae (budding yeast)
  Insert size (bp): 2600
  Entrez Gene: NAB2 (a.k.a. YGL122C)
  Tag / fusion protein: mCherry (C terminal on insert)
  Cloning method: Gibson Cloning
Terms and licenses: Academic/Nonprofit Terms; Industry Terms: Not Available to Industry
How to cite: ZJOM82 was a gift from Zhiping Xie (Addgene plasmid # 133648 ; http://n2t.net/addgene:133648 ; RRID:Addgene_133648)
